>Addgene plasmid #20640 | pWZL Neo Myr Flag MAP3K14 | addgene partial sequence | sequence record 26467 | 20640 with pWZL-Fwd
CTCCTTCTCTAGGCGCCGGCCGGATCCAGAATTCGCCACCATGGGGTCTTCAAAATCTAAACCAAAGGAC
CCCAGCCAGCGCCGGCGCAGGATCCGAGGTTACCTTGACTACAAAGACGATGACGACAAGCAATTGACAA
GTTTGTACAAAAAAGTTGGCATGGCAGTGATGGAAATGGCCTGCCCAGGTGCCCCTGGCTCAGCAGTGGG
GCAGCAGAAGGAACTCCCCAAAGCCAAGGAGAAGACGCCGCCACTGGGGAAGAAACAGAGCTCCGTCTAC
AAGCTTGAGGCCGTGGAGAAGAGCCCTGTGTTCTGCGGAAAGTGGGAGATCCTGAATGACGTGATTACCA
AGGGCACAGCCAAGGAAGGCTCCGAGGCAGGGCCAGCTGCCATCTCTATCATCGCCCAGGCTGAGTGTGA
GAATAGCCAAGAGTTCAGCCCCACCTTTTCAGAACGCATTTTCATCGCTGGGTCCAAACAGTACAGCCAG
TCCGAGAGTCTTGATCAGATCCCCAACAATGTGGCCCATGCTACAGAGGGCAAAATGGCCCGTGTGTGTT
GGAAGGGAAAGCGTCGCAGCAAAGCCCGGAAGAAACGGAAGAANAANAGCTCAAAGTCCCTGGCTCATGC
AGGAGTGGCCTTGGCCAAACCCCTCCCCAGGACCCCTGAGCANGAGANCTGCACCATCCCAGTGCNGGAG
GATGAGTCTCCACTCNGCGCCCCATATGTTAGAAACACCCCG
