[The description below was written by a language model from this plasmid's Addgene catalogue record.]
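Description:
pWZL Neo Myr Flag MAP3K14 is a retroviral mammalian expression plasmid built on the Gateway-compatible pWZL-Neo-Myr-Flag-DEST backbone. It carries the human MAP3K14 open reading frame, which encodes mitogen-activated protein kinase kinase kinase 14, also known as NIK. The plasmid is propagated in bacteria under ampicillin selection. A recombination-deficient strain (Stbl3) is recommended, a common precaution for retroviral vectors whose repeated sequences can rearrange. Transduced or transfected mammalian cells are selected through a neomycin resistance marker using G418. The record includes no feature table, so the promoter driving the insert, the arrangement of the neomycin cassette and the bacterial origin are not stated, and the copy number is listed as unknown.

The ORF was first cloned into a Gateway entry vector and then moved into the destination backbone by an LR recombination reaction. This places it in frame behind two N-terminal elements supplied by the backbone: a myristoylation signal and a Flag epitope. A myristoylation signal generally directs lipid modification and membrane targeting of the fusion protein, a strategy often used to promote kinase activation. The Flag tag allows detection or immunoprecipitation with standard antibodies.

The construct belongs to a library of myristoylated, Flag-tagged human kinase clones associated with a study that used integrative genomic approaches to identify a breast cancer oncogene. It therefore suits stable retroviral delivery of a membrane-targeted kinase in gain-of-function experiments or screens. The depositors note that the identity of the gene was verified but the insert was not fully sequenced, so minor mutations cannot be excluded.
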