Addgene plasmid #20640: pWZL Neo Myr Flag MAP3K14
Depositing lab: William Hahn & Jean Zhao. Depositing organization: Dana-Farber Cancer Institute. Publication: Integrative Genomic Approaches Identify IKBKE as a Breast Cancer Oncogene (Kinase Library Clones). Boehm JS, Zhao JJ, Yao J, Kim SY, Firestein R, Dunn IF, Sjostrom SK, Garraway LA, Weremowicz S, Richardson AL, Greulich H, Stewart CJ, Mulvey LA, Shen RR, Ambrogio L, Hirozane-Kishikawa T, Hill DE, Vidal M, Meyerson M, Grenier JK, Hinkle G, Root DE, Roberts TM, Lander ES, Polyak K, Hahn WC. Cell. 2007 Jun 15. 129(6):1065-1079. 10.1016/j.cell.2007.03.052 PubMed 17574021.
Backbone
  Vector backbone: pWZL-Neo-Myr-Flag-DEST
  Backbone manufacturer: William Hahn Lab (available at Addgene, #15300)
  Vector type: Mammalian Expression, Retroviral
  Selectable markers: Neomycin (select with G418)
Growth in bacteria
  Bacterial resistance: Ampicillin, 100 μg/mL
  Growth temperature: 37°C
  Growth strain: Stbl3
  Growth instructions: Stbl3 cells to prevent recombination.
  Copy number: Unknown
Gene/Insert
  Gene/Insert name: MAP3K14 (alt name: mitogen-activated protein kinase kinase kinase 14)
  Species: H. sapiens (human)
  Entrez Gene: MAP3K14 (a.k.a. FTDCR1B, HS, HSNIK, IMD112, NIK)
  Tag / fusion protein: Myr (N terminal on backbone); Flag (N terminal on backbone)
  Cloning method: Gateway Cloning
  Sequencing primers: 5′ pWZL-Fwd (GAA CCT CCT CGT TCG ACC); 3′ pWZL-Rev (TTC CGG GCC CTC ACA TTG)
Resource information
  A portion of this plasmid was derived from a plasmid made by: 3-F7
Terms and licenses: Academic/Nonprofit Terms; Industry Terms: Not Available to Industry
Depositor comments: ORFs were cloned into Gateway compatible pEntry vectors. An LR recombination reaction was performed to move the ORF to pWZL-Neo-Myr-Flag DEST such that the ORF would have 5' myristoylation and flag tags. This plasmid is part of a kinase library, and the gene has been verified, but has not been fully sequenced for minor mutations. Please see the following link for plasmids from this article that are not part of the kinase library http://www.addgene.org/pubmed/17574021
How to cite: pWZL Neo Myr Flag MAP3K14 was a gift from William Hahn & Jean Zhao (Addgene plasmid # 20640 ; http://n2t.net/addgene:20640 ; RRID:Addgene_20640)
